>Addgene plasmid #26563 | RP1B | addgene partial sequence | sequence record 32523 | 26563 with T7
CCCTCTAGAAATAATTTTGTTTAACTTTAAGAAGGAGATATACCATGGGCTCTGATAAAATTCATCATCA
TCATCATCACGAAAATCTTTATTTTCAAGGTCATATGGGATCCGAATTCGAGCTCCGTCGACAAGCTTGC
GGCCGCACTCGAGCACCACCACCACCACCACTGAGATCCGGCTGCTAACAAAGCCCGAAAGGAAGCTGAG
TTGGCTGCTGCCACCGCTGAGCAATAACTAGCATAACCCCTTGGGGCCTCTAAACGGGTCTTGAGGGGTT
TTTTGCTGAAAGGAGGAACTATATCCGGATTGGCGAATGGG
[124 nt withheld, positions 322-445]
C
[91 nt withheld, positions 447-537]
A
[49 nt withheld, positions 539-587]
CCTTTGACGTTGGAGTCCACGTTCTTT
[37 nt withheld, positions 615-651]
ACCCTATCTCGGTCTATTCTTTTGATTTATAAGGGATTTTGCCGATTTCGGCCTATTGGTTAAAAAATGA
GCTGATTTAACAAAAATTTAACGCGAATTTTAACAAAATATTAACGCTTACAATTTAGGTGGCACTTTTC
GGGGAAATGTGCGCGGAACCCCTATTTGTTTATTTTTCTAAATACATTCAAATATGTATCCGCTCATGAA
TTAATTCTTAGAA
