>Addgene plasmid #26563 | RP1B | addgene partial sequence | sequence record 32524 | 26563 with T7-term
ATTTTCGTGATGATGATGATGATGAATTTTATCAGAGCCCATGGTATATCTCCTTCTTAAAGTTAAACAA
AATTATTTCTAGAGGGGAATTGTTATCCGCTCACAATTCCCCTAAAGTGAGTCATATTAATTTCGCGGGA
TCGAGATCTCGATCCTCTACGCCGGACGCATCGTGGCCGGCATCACCGGCGCCACAGGTGCGGTTGCTGG
CGCCTATAT
