[The description below was written by a language model from this plasmid's Addgene catalogue record.]
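Description:
RP1B, also referred to as pETRP1 in the associated publication, is an empty bacterial expression backbone derived from pET28. It carries no insert and is intended as a recipient vector into which a coding sequence of interest is placed by restriction enzyme cloning for heterologous protein production in Escherichia coli. The plasmid is selected with kanamycin, is recorded as high copy, and is propagated in a standard cloning strain (DH5alpha). The record does not provide a feature table, so the origin of replication, the promoter and the layout of the cloning site are not explicitly stated. The listed sequencing primers (T7 forward and T7 terminator) are nevertheless consistent with the T7 promoter/terminator expression cassette typical of pET-series vectors, which requires a host supplying T7 RNA polymerase for expression.

The distinguishing feature of the backbone is its N-terminal tag arrangement, which is encoded on the vector so that an inserted gene is expressed as a fusion. The record lists a Thio-6 tag, a His6 tag and a TEV protease cleavage site, all N-terminal. The hexahistidine tag allows purification by immobilized metal affinity chromatography. The TEV site lets the tag region be removed from the purified protein by site-specific proteolysis. The record does not define the Thio-6 element further or say what it contributes. The vector comes from work on maximizing heterologous protein expression in E. coli at minimal cost, and it is suited to producing cleavable, affinity-tagged recombinant proteins for purification and downstream biochemical or structural studies.
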