Addgene plasmid #26563: RP1B
Purpose: (Empty Backbone)
Depositing lab: Wolfgang Peti. Depositing organization: Brown University. Publication: Strategies to maximize heterologous protein expression in Escherichia coli with minimal cost. Peti W, Page R. Protein Expr Purif. 2007 Jan . 51(1):1-10. 10.1016/j.pep.2006.06.024 PubMed 16904906.
Backbone
  Vector backbone: pET28
  Backbone manufacturer: Stratagene
  Vector type: Bacterial Expression
Growth in bacteria
  Bacterial resistance: Kanamycin, 50 μg/mL
  Growth temperature: 37°C
  Growth strain: DH5alpha
  Copy number: High Copy
Gene/Insert
  Gene/Insert name: None (alt name: pETRP1)
  Tag / fusion protein: Thio-6 (N terminal on backbone); His6 (N terminal on backbone); TEV cleavage site (N terminal on backbone)
  Cloning method: Restriction Enzyme
  Sequencing primers: 5′ T7; 3′ T7-term
Terms and licenses: Academic/Nonprofit Terms; Industry Terms: Not Available to Industry
Depositor comments: This plasmid is referred to as pETRP1 in the publication.
How to cite: RP1B was a gift from Wolfgang Peti (Addgene plasmid # 26563 ; http://n2t.net/addgene:26563 ; RRID:Addgene_26563)
